>Addgene plasmid #85854 | AB.pCCL.sin.cPPT.GFP.miR-370-5p.sensor.PGK.dNGFR.WPRE | addgene full sequence | sequence record 169977 | Addgene NGS Result
ATGGTGAGCAAGGGCGAGGAGCTGTTCACCGGGGTGGTGCCCATCCTGGTCGAGCTGGACGGCGACGTAA
ACGGCCACAAGTTCAGCGTGTCCGGCGAGGGCGAGGGCGATGCCACCTACGGCAAGCTGACCCTGAAGTT
CATCTGCACCACCGGCAAGCTGCCCGTGCCCTGGCCCACCCTCGTGACCACCCTGACCTACGGCGTGCAG
TGCTTCAGCCGCTACCCCGACCACATGAAGCAGCACGACTTCTTCAAGTCCGCCATGCCCGAAGGCTACG
TCCAGGAGCGCACCATCTTCTTCAAGGACGACGGCAACTACAAGACCCGCGCCGAGGTGAAGTTCGAGGG
CGACACCCTGGTGAACCGCATCGAGCTGAAGGGCATCGACTTCAAGGAGGACGGCAACATCCTGGGGCAC
AAGCTGGAGTACAACTACAACAGCCACAACGTCTATATCATGGCCGACAAGCAGAAGAACGGCATCAAGG
TGAACTTCAAGATCCGCCACAACATCGAGGACGGCAGCGTGCAGCTCGCCGACCACTACCAGCAGAACAC
CCCCATCGGCGACGGCCCCGTGCTGCTGCCCGACAACCACTACCTGAGCACCCAGTCCGCCCTGAGCAAA
GACCCCAACGAGAAGCGCGATCACATGGTCCTGCTGGAGTTCGTGACCGCCGCCGGGATCACTCTCGGCA
TGGACGAGCTGTACAAGTAAAGCGGCCGCGTCGAGAGATGGGGGAGGCTAACTGAGCTAGCCGACCTTAA
CTGGGGAGTACTGGTCGACGTAGCGTAACTGCAGAGACGTGACCTGGTAACTGCAGAGACGTGACCTGGT
AACTGCAGAGACGTGACCTGGTAACTGCAGAGACGTGACCTGTAACTGCAGAGACGTGACCTGGTAACTG
CAGAGACGTGACCTGACCGGTACTAGCTTAGTCATGCACCGGGCTGCAGGAATTCGATGACAGGCGCAGC
TTCCGAGGGATTTGAGATCCAGACATGATAAGATACATTGATGAGTTTGGACAAACCAAAACTAGAATGC
AGTGAAAAAAATGCCTTATTTGTGAAATTTGTGATGCTATTGCCTTATTTGTAACCATTATAAGCTGCAA
TAAACAAGTTAACAACAACAATTGCATTCATTTTATGTTTCAGGTTCAGGGGGAGGTGTGGGAGGTTTTT
TAAAGCAAGTAAAACCTCTACAAATGTGGTATGGCTGATTATGATCAGATCTCTCGAGGCTAGTCTCGTG
ATCGATAAAATTTTGAATTTTTGTAATTTGTTTTTGTAATTCTTTAGTTTGTATGTCTGTTGCTATTATG
TCTACTATTCTTTCCCCTGCACTGTACCCCCCAATCCCCCCTTTTCTTTTAAAAGTTAACCGATACCGTC
GAGATCCGTTCACTAATCGAATGGATCTGTCTCTGTCTCTCTCTCCACCTTCTTCTTCTATTCCTTCGGG
CCTGTCGGGTCCCCTCGGGGTTGGGAGGTGGGTCTGAAACGATAATGGTGAATATCCCTGCCTAACTCTA
TTCACTATAGAAAGTACAGCAAAAACTATTCTTAAACCTACCAAGCCTCCTACTATCATTATGAATAATT
TTATATACCACAGCCAATTTGTTATGTTAAACCAATTCCACAAACTTGCCCATTTATCTAATTCCAATAA
TTCTTGTTCATTCTTTTCTTGCTGGTTTTGCGATTCTTCAATTAAGGAGTGTATTAAGCTTGTGTAATTG
TTAATTTCTCTGTCCCACTCCATCCAGGTCGTGTGATTCCAAATCTGTTCCAGAGATTTATTACTCCAAC
TAGCATTCCAAGGCACAGCAGTGGTGCAAATGAGTTTTCCAGAGCAACCCCAAATCCCCAGGAGCTGTTG
ATCCTTTAGGTATCTTTCCACAGCCAGGATTCTTGCCTGGAGCTGCTTGATGCCCCAGACTGTGAGTTGC
AACAGATGCTGTTGCGCCTCAATAGCCCTCAGCAAATTGTTCTGCTGCTGCACTATACCAGACAATAATT
GTCTGGCCTGTACCGTCAGCGTCATTGACGCTGCGCCCATAGTGCTTCCTGCTGCTCCCAAGAACCCAAG
GAACAAAGCTCCTATTCCCACTGCTCTTTTTTCTCTCTGCACCACTCTTCTCTTTGCCTTGGTGGGTGCT
ACTCCTAATGGTTCAATTTTTACTACTTTATATTTATATAATTCACTTCTCCAATTGTCCCTCATATCTC
CTCCTCCAGGTCTGAAGATCAGCGGCCGCTTGCTGTGCGGTGGTCTTACTTTTGTTTTGCTCTTCCTCTA
TCTTGTCTAAAGCTTCCTTGGTGTCTTTTATCTCTATCCTTTGATGCACACAATAGAGGGTTGCTACTGT
ATTATATAATGATCTAAGTTCTTCTGATCCTGTCTGAAGGGATGGTTGTAGCTGTCCCAGTATTTGTCTA
CAGCCTTCTGATGTTTCTAACAGGCCAGGATTAACTGCGAATCGTTCTAGCTCCCTGCTTGCCCATACTA
TATGTTTTAATTTATATTTTTTCTTTCCCCCTGGCCTTAACCGAATTTTTTCCCATCGCGATCTAATTCT
CCCCCGCTTAATACTGACGCTCTCGCACCCATCTCTCTCCTTCTAGCCTCCGCTAGTCAAAATTTTTGGC
GTACTCACCAGTCGCCGCCCCTCGCCTCTTGCCGTGCGCGCTTCAGCAAGCCGAGTCCTGCGTCGAGAGA
GCTCCTCTGGTTTCCCTTTCGCTTTCAAGTCCCTGTTCGGGCGCCACTGCTAGAGATTTTCCACACTGAC
TAAAAGGGTCTGAGGGATCTCTAGTTACCAGAGTCACACAACAGACGGGCACACACTACTTGAAGCACTC
AAGGCAAGCTTTATTGAGGCTTAAGCAGTGGGTTCCCTAGTTAGCCAGAGAGCTCCCAGGCTCAGATCTG
GTCTAACCAGAGAGACCCCGGTTCACTAAACGAGCTCTGCTTATATAGACCTCCCACCGTACACGCCTAC
CGCCCATTTGCGTCAATGGGGCGGAGTTGTTACGACATTTTGGAAAGTCCCGTTGATTTTGGTGCCAAAA
CAAACTCCCATTGACGTCAATGGGGTGGAGACTTGGAAATCCCCGTGAGTCAAACCGCTATCCACGCCCA
TTGATGTACTGCCAAAACCGCATCACCATGGTAATAGCGATGACTAATACGTAGATGTACTGCCAAGTAG
GAAAGTCCCATAAGGTCATGTACTGGGCATAATGCCAGGCGGGCCATTTACCGTCATTGACGTCAATAGG
GGGCGTACTTGGCATATGATACACTTGATGTACTGCCAAGTGGGCAGTTTACCGTAAATACTCCACCCAT
TGACGTCAATGGAAAGTCCCTATTGGCGTTACTATGGGAACATACGTCATTATTGACGTCAATGGGCGGG
GGTCGTTGGGCGGTCAGCCAGGCGGGCCATTTACCGTAAGTTATGTAACGCGGAACTCCATATATGGGCT
ATGAACTAATGACCCCGTAATTGATTACTATTAATAACTAGTCAATAATCAATGTCAACATGGCGGTAAT
GTTGGACATGAGCCAATATAAATGTACATATTATGATATGGATACAACGTATGCAATGGCCAAGCTTGCA
GCTCCAGCTTTTGTTCCCTTTAGTGAGGGTTAATTGCGCGCTTGGCGTAATCATGGTCATAGCTGTTTCC
TGTGTGAAATTGTTATCCGCTCACAATTCCACACAACATACGAGCCGGAAGCATAAAGTGTAAAGCCTGG
GGTGCCTAATGAGTGAGCTAACTCACATTAATTGCGTTGCGCTCACTGCCCGCTTTCCAGTCGGGAAACC
TGTCGTGCCAGCTGCATTAATGAATCGGCCAACGCGCGGGGAGAGGCGGTTTGCGTATTGGGCGCTCTTC
CGCTTCCTCGCTCACTGACTCGCTGCGCTCGGTCGTTCGGCTGCGGCGAGCGGTATCAGCTCACTCAAAG
GCGGTAATACGGTTATCCACAGAATCAGGGGATAACGCAGGAAAGAACATGTGAGCAAAAGGCCAGCAAA
AGGCCAGGAACCGTAAAAAGGCCGCGTTGCTGGCGTTTTTCCATAGGCTCCGCCCCCCTGACGAGCATCA
CAAAAATCGACGCTCAAGTCAGAGGTGGCGAAACCCGACAGGACTATAAAGATACCAGGCGTTTCCCCCT
GGAAGCTCCCTCGTGCGCTCTCCTGTTCCGACCCTGCCGCTTACCGGATACCTGTCCGCCTTTCTCCCTT
CGGGAAGCGTGGCGCTTTCTCATAGCTCACGCTGTAGGTATCTCAGTTCGGTGTAGGTCGTTCGCTCCAA
GCTGGGCTGTGTGCACGAACCCCCCGTTCAGCCCGACCGCTGCGCCTTATCCGGTAACTATCGTCTTGAG
TCCAACCCGGTAAGACACGACTTATCGCCACTGGCAGCAGCCACTGGTAACAGGATTAGCAGAGCGAGGT
ATGTAGGCGGTGCTACAGAGTTCTTGAAGTGGTGGCCTAACTACGGCTACACTAGAAGAACAGTATTTGG
TATCTGCGCTCTGCTGAAGCCAGTTACCTTCGGAAAAAGAGTTGGTAGCTCTTGATCCGGCAAACAAACC
ACCGCTGGTAGCGGTGGTTTTTTTGTTTGCAAGCAGCAGATTACGCGCAGAAAAAAAGGATCTCAAGAAG
ATCCTTTGATCTTTTCTACGGGGTCTGACGCTCAGTGGAACGAAAACTCACGTTAAGGGATTTTGGTCAT
GAGATTATCAAAAAGGATCTTCACCTAGATCCTTTTAAATTAAAAATGAAGTTTTAAATCAATCTAAAGT
ATATATGAGTAAACTTGGTCTGACAGTTACCAATGCTTAATCAGTGAGGCACCTATCTCAGCGATCTGTC
TATTTCGTTCATCCATAGTTGCCTGACTCCCCGTCGTGTAGATAACTACGATACGGGAGGGCTTACCATC
TGGCCCCAGTGCTGCAATGATACCGCGAGACCCACGCTCACCGGCTCCAGATTTATCAGCAATAAACCAG
CCAGCCGGAAGGGCCGAGCGCAGAAGTGGTCCTGCAACTTTATCCGCCTCCATCCAGTCTATTAATTGTT
GCCGGGAAGCTAGAGTAAGTAGTTCGCCAGTTAATAGTTTGCGCAACGTTGTTGCCATTGCTACAGGCAT
CGTGGTGTCACGCTCGTCGTTTGGTATGGCTTCATTCAGCTCCGGTTCCCAACGATCAAGGCGAGTTACA
TGATCCCCCATGTTGTGCAAAAAAGCGGTTAGCTCCTTCGGTCCTCCGATCGTTGTCAGAAGTAAGTTGG
CCGCAGTGTTATCACTCATGGTTATGGCAGCACTGCATAATTCTCTTACTGTCATGCCATCCGTAAGATG
CTTTTCTGTGACTGGTGAGTACTCAACCAAGTCATTCTGAGAATAGTGTATGCGGCGACCGAGTTGCTCT
TGCCCGGCGTCAATACGGGATAATACCGCGCCACATAGCAGAACTTTAAAAGTGCTCATCATTGGAAAAC
GTTCTTCGGGGCGAAAACTCTCAAGGATCTTACCGCTGTTGAGATCCAGTTCGATGTAACCCACTCGTGC
ACCCAACTGATCTTCAGCATCTTTTACTTTCACCAGCGTTTCTGGGTGAGCAAAAACAGGAAGGCAAAAT
GCCGCAAAAAAGGGAATAAGGGCGACACGGAAATGTTGAATACTCATACTCTTCCTTTTTCAATATTATT
GAAGCATTTATCAGGGTTATTGTCTCATGAGCGGATACATATTTGAATGTATTTAGAAAAATAAACAAAT
AGGGGTTCCGCGCACATTTCCCCGAAAAGTGCCACCTAAATTGTAAGCGTTAATATTTTGTTAAAATTCG
CGTTAAATTTTTGTTAAATCAGCTCATTTTTTAACCAATAGGCCGAAATCGGCAAAATCCCTTATAAATC
AAAAGAATAGACCGAGATAGGGT
[37 nt withheld, positions 5974-6010]
AAAGAACGTGGACTCCAACGTCAAAGG
[49 nt withheld, positions 6038-6086]
T
[91 nt withheld, positions 6088-6178]
G
[124 nt withheld, positions 6180-6303]
CCCATTCGCCATTCAGGCTGCGCAACTGTTGGGAAGGGCGATCGGTGCGGGCCTCTTCGCTATTACGCCA
GCTGGCGAAAGGGGGATGTGCTGCAAGGCGATTAAGTTGGGTAACGCCAGGGTTTTCCCAGTCACGACGT
TGTAAAACGACGGCCAGTGAGCGCGCGTAATACGACTCACTATAGGGCGAATTGGGTACGTCCCTAGGCC
TCCAAAAAAGCCTCCTCACTACTTCTGGAATAGCTCAGAGGCCGAGGCGGCCTCGGCCTCTGCATAAATA
AAAAAAATTAGTCAGCCATGGGGCGGAGAATGGGCGGAACTGGGCGGAGTTAGGGGCGGGATGGGCGGAG
TTAGGGGCGGGATAGCTAGAGCCAGACATGATAAGATACATTGATGAGTTTGGACAAACCACAACTAGAA
TGCAGTGAAAAAAATGCTTTATTTGTGAAATTTGTGATGCTATTGCTTTATTTGTAACCATTATAAGCTG
CAATAAACAAGTTCCTCTCACTCTCTGATATTCATTTCTTTGCAAGTTATAAATACTGAATAATAAGATG
ACATGAACTACTACTGCTAGAGATTTTCCACACTGACTAAAAGGGTCTGAGGGATCTCTAGTTACCAGAG
TCACACAACAGACGGGCACACACTACTTGAAGCACTCAAGGCAAGCTTTATTGAGGCTTAAGCAGTGGGT
TCCCTAGTTAGCCAGAGAGCTCCCAGGCTCAGATCTGGTCTAACCAGAGAGACCCAGTACAAGCAAAAAG
CAGATCTTGTCTTCGTTGGGAGTGAATTAGCCCTTCCAGTCCCCCCTTTTCTTTTAAAAAGTGGCTAAGA
TCTACAGCTGCCTTGTAAGTCATTGGTCTTAAAGGTACCGAGCTCGAATTCCAGGCGGGGAGGCGGCCCA
AAGGGAGATCCGACTCGTCTGAGGGCGAAGGCGAAGACGCGGAAGAGGCCGCAGAGCCGGCAGCAGGCCG
CGGGAAGGAAGGTCCGCTGGATTGAGGGCCGAAGGGACGTAGCAGAAGGACGTCCCGCGCAGAATCCAGG
TGGCAACACAGGCGAGCAGCCATGGAAAGGACGTCAGCTTCCCCGACAACACCACGGAATTGTCAGTGCC
CAACAGCCGAGCCCCTGTCCAGCAGCGGGCAAGGCAGGCGGCGATGAGTTCCGCCGTGGCAATAGGGAGG
GGGAAAGCGAAAGTCCCGGAAAGGAGCTGACAGGTGGTGGCAATGCCCCAACCAGTGGGGGTTGCGTCAG
CAAACACAGTGCACACCACGCCACGTTGCCTGACAACGGGCCACAACTCCTCATAAAGAGACAGCAACCA
GGATTTATACAAGGAGGAGAAAATGAAAGCCATACGGGAAGCAATAGCATGATACAAAGGCATTAAAGCA
GCGTATCCACATAGCGTAAAAGGAGCAACATAGTTAAGAATACCAGTCAATCTTTCACAAATTTTGTAAT
CCAGAGGTTGATTGTCGACTCTAGACTCGACTCTAGAGGATCCCCCTGTTCCACCTCTTGAAGGCTATGT
AGGCCACAAGGCCCACAACCACAGCAGCCAGGATGGAGCAATAGACAGGGATGAGGTTGTCGGTGGTGCC
TCGGGTCACCACGGGCTGGGAGCTGCCCATCACTGTGGTCACCACACCTGCCACCGTGCTGGCTATGAGG
TCTTGTTCTGGAGGTGCCTCAGGCTCCTGGGTGCTGGGGGCTGTGCTGTCCGAGCCCTCTGGGGGTGTGG
ACCGTGTAATCCAACGGCCAGGGATCTCCTCGCACTCGGCGTCGGCCCAGCGTGTGCACTCGCGGAGCTG
GCGCTCGGTGTCCTCGCACACGGTGCAGGGCAGGCACGGGTCCACGTGGTTGGCCTCGTCGGAATACGTG
CCGTCGGGGCACTCCTCGCACACGGTGTTCTGCTTGTCCTGGCAGGAGAACACGAGGCCCGAGCCCGCCT
CGCACACGCGGCACGCCTCGCAGCGCCCAGTCGTCTCATCCTGGTAGTAGCCGTAGGCGCAGCGGCACAC
GGCGTCGTCGGCCTCCACGCACGGCGCCGACATGCTCTGGAGCCCCACGCACTCGGTGCACGGCTTGCAC
GGCTCGGTCGCGCTCACCACGTCGGAGAACGTCACGCTGTCCAGGCAGGGCTCACACACGGTCTGGTTGG
CTCCACAAGGCTGGGCCACACCCTCGCCCAGGTTGCAGGCTTTGCAGCACTCACCGCTGTGTGTGTACAG
GCCTGTGGGGCATGCCTCCTTGGCACCTCCAAGGGACACCCCCAGAAGCAGCAACAGCAGCAGGCGCGGC
CCGTCCATGGCGCGGCCGGTGGCACCTGCCCCCATCGCCCGCCTCCCGCGGCAGCGCTCGACTTCCAGCT
CGGTCCGCTTTGCGGACTGATGGGGCTGCGCTGCGCTGCGCTCCAGCGCCCCCCCTGCCCGCCGGAGCTG
GCCGCGGCCCGAATTCCTGCAGCCCGGGGGATCCCCCTGGGGAGAGAGGTCGGTGATTCGGTCAACGAGG
GAGCCGACTGCCGACGTGCGCTCCGGAGGCTTGCAGAATGCGGAACACCGCGCGGGCAGGAACAGGGCCC
ACACTACCGCCCCACACCCCGCCTCCCGCACCGCCCCTTCCCGGCCGCTGCTCTCGGCGCGCCCTGCTGA
GCAGCCGCTATTGGCCACAGCCCATCGCGGTCGGCGCGCTGCCATTGCTCCCTGGCGCTGTCCGTCTGCG
AGGGTACTAGTGAGACGTGCGGCTTCCGTTTGTCACGTCCGGCACGCCGCGAACCGCAAGGAACCTTCCC
GACTTAGGGGCGGAGCAGGAAGCGTCGCCGGGGGGCCCACAAGGGTAGCGGCGAAGATCCGGGTGACGCT
GCGAACGGACGTGAAGAATGTGCGAGACCCAGGGTCGGCGCCGCTGCGTTTCCCGGAACCACGCCCAGAG
CAGCCGCGTCCCTGCGCAAACCCAGGGCTGCCTTGGAAAAGGCGCAACCCCAACCCCGTGGAATTCGATA
TCAAGCTTCTCGAGGGTAGGCGTGTACGGTGGGAGGCCTATATAAGCAGAGCTCGTTTAGTGAACCGTCA
GATCGCCTGGAGACGCCATCCACGCTGTTTTGACCTCCATAGAAGACACCGGGACCGATCCAGCCTCCGC
GGAATTCACC
Features (pLannotate 1.2.2; 34 found; start..end, strand, type, name):
      1..720     +  CDS            EGFP: the original enhanced GFP (Yang et al., 1996) mammalian codon-optimized
    949..968     +  misc_feature   MCS (fragment): pBluescript multiple cloning site
    996..1130    -  polyA_signal   SV40 poly(A) signal: SV40 polyadenylation signal
   1153..1237    -  CDS            large T antigen (fragment): large T antigen from SV40 (simian virus 40)
   1267..1384    -  misc_feature   cPPT/CTS: central polypurine tract and central termination sequence of HIV-1
   1403..1503    -  CDS            Rev (fragment): human immunodeficiency virus 1 (HIV-1) Rev protein; rev; enhances nuclear export of unspliced and incompletely spliced viral mRNAs
   1880..2113    -  misc_feature   RRE: The Rev response element (RRE) of HIV-1 allows for Rev-dependent mRNA export from the nucleus to the cytoplasm.
   2259..2622    -  CDS            HIV-1 gag (fragment): gag protein from human immunodeficiency virus 1; gag
   2606..2731    -  misc_feature   HIV-1 Ψ: packaging signal of human immunodeficiency virus type 1
   2778..2958    -  LTR            5' LTR (truncated): truncated 5' long terminal repeat (LTR) from HIV-1
   2973..3176    -  promoter       CMV promoter: human cytomegalovirus (CMV) immediate early promoter
   3177..3556    -  enhancer       CMV enhancer: human cytomegalovirus immediate early enhancer
   3657..3675    -  promoter       T3 promoter: promoter for bacteriophage T3 RNA polymerase
   3720..3736    -  protein_bind   lac operator: The lac repressor binds to the lac operator to inhibit transcription in E. coli. This inhibition can be relieved by adding lactose or isopropyl-β-D-thiogalactopyranoside (IPTG). lac repressor encoded by lacI
   3744..3774    -  promoter       lac promoter: promoter for the E. coli lac operon
   3789..3810    -  protein_bind   CAP binding site: CAP binding activates transcription in the presence of cAMP. E. coli catabolite activator protein
   3823..3915    -  CDS            lacI (fragment): lac repressor; lacI; The lac repressor binds to the lac operator to inhibit transcription in E. coli. This inhibition can be relieved by adding lactose or isopropyl-β-D-thiogalactopyranoside (IPTG).
   4098..4686    -  rep_origin     ori: high-copy-number ColE1/pMB1/pBR322/pUC origin of replication
   4857..5717    -  CDS            AmpR: β-lactamase; bla; confers resistance to ampicillin, carbenicillin, and related antibiotics
   5718..5822    -  promoter       AmpR promoter: bla
   5875..6303    -  rep_origin     f1 ori (sequence partly withheld): f1 bacteriophage origin of replication; arrow indicates direction of (+) strand synthesis
   6308..6463    -  CDS            lacZα (fragment): LacZα fragment of β-galactosidase; lacZ fragment
   6471..6489    +  promoter       T7 promoter: promoter for bacteriophage T7 RNA polymerase
   6510..6645    -  rep_origin     SV40 ori: SV40 origin of replication
   6685..6806    -  polyA_signal   SV40 poly(A) signal: SV40 polyadenylation signal
   6878..7111    -  LTR            3' LTR (ΔU3): self-inactivating 3' long terminal repeat (LTR) from HIV-1
   7113..7181    -  CDS            nef (fragment): NEF_HV1Z2 - Experimental evidence at protein level: Swiss-Prot protein existence level 1. Extracellular Nef protein targets CD4(+) T-lymphocytes for apoptosis by interacting with CXCR4 surface receptors. From Human immunodeficiency virus type 1 group M subtype D (isolate Z2/CDC-Z34) (HIV-1).
   7198..7786    -  misc_feature   WPRE: woodchuck hepatitis virus posttranscriptional regulatory element
   7800..7818    -  misc_feature   MCS (fragment): pUC18/19 multiple cloning site
   7821..8648    -  CDS            NGFR (fragment): TNR16_HUMAN - Also known as TNFRSF16. Experimental evidence at protein level: Swiss-Prot protein existence level 1. Low affinity receptor which can bind to NGF, BDNF, NTF3, and NTF4. Forms a heterodimeric receptor with SORCS2 that binds the precursor forms of NGF, BDNF and NTF3 with high affinity, and has much lower affinity for mature NGF and BDNF (PubMed:24908487). Plays an important role in differentiation and survival of specific neuronal populations during development (By similarity). Can mediate cell survival as well as cell death of neural cells. Plays a role in the inactivation of RHOA
   8763..8787    -  misc_feature   MCS (fragment): pBluescript multiple cloning site
   8790..9300    -  promoter       hPGK promoter: human phosphoglycerate kinase 1 promoter
   9303..9326    +  misc_feature   MCS (fragment): pBluescript multiple cloning site
   9328..9366    +  promoter       minimal CMV promoter: human cytomegalovirus (CMV) immediate early promoter
