[The description below was written by a language model from this plasmid's Addgene catalogue record and pLannotate feature annotations shown in this document.]
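Description:
AB.pCCL.sin.cPPT.GFP.miR-370-5p.sensor.PGK.dNGFR.WPRE is a third-generation-style, self-inactivating HIV-1 lentiviral transfer plasmid that reports the activity of human miR-370-5p in transduced cells. It is maintained in E. coli through a high-copy ColE1/pUC origin and ampicillin resistance (AmpR), and the backbone also carries an f1 origin and an SV40 origin. Genomic RNA for packaging is driven by a CMV enhancer/promoter fused to a truncated 5' LTR. This is followed by the Ψ packaging signal with a gag fragment, the RRE for Rev-dependent export, the cPPT/CTS, a WPRE, and a ΔU3 3' LTR that inactivates LTR promoter activity after integration.

The payload is a divergent two-reporter cassette. The human PGK promoter sits back-to-back with a minimal CMV promoter, an arrangement typical of a bidirectional promoter. In one direction PGK drives a truncated NGFR (dNGFR), a surface marker, ahead of the WPRE. In the opposite direction the minimal CMV element faces EGFP, which terminates at an antisense-oriented SV40 poly(A) signal. The 171 bp miR-370-5p sensor insert, cloned between NheI and AgeI, is not annotated in the feature table. It most plausibly occupies the unannotated stretch between the EGFP coding sequence and that poly(A) signal, that is, the EGFP 3' UTR. The record does not describe its composition.

In such a design, active miR-370-5p would suppress the EGFP transcript while dNGFR is unaffected, so dNGFR serves as an internal normaliser for transduction and expression level. The associated work used sensor and decoy libraries for high-throughput assessment of microRNA activity. The sequenced record (9,463 nt) is slightly shorter than the catalogued total of 9,480 bp.
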