Addgene plasmid #85854: AB.pCCL.sin.cPPT.GFP.miR-370-5p.sensor.PGK.dNGFR.WPRE
Purpose: Sensor Plasmid
Depositing lab: Brian Brown. Depositing organization: Icahn School of Medicine at Mount Sinai. Publication: High-throughput assessment of microRNA activity and function using microRNA sensor and decoy libraries. Mullokandov G, Baccarini A, Ruzo A, Jayaprakash AD, Tung N, Israelow B, Evans MJ, Sachidanandam R, Brown BD. Nat Methods. 2012 Jul 1;9(8):840-6. doi: 10.1038/nmeth.2078. PubMed 22751203.
Backbone
  Vector backbone: AB.pCCL.sin.cPPT.GFP.PGK.dNGFR.WPRE
  Backbone size w/o insert (bp): 9309
  Total vector size (bp): 9480
  Vector type: Lentiviral
  Selectable markers: eGFP, NGFR
Growth in bacteria
  Bacterial resistance: Ampicillin, 100 μg/mL
  Growth temperature: 37°C
  Growth strain: NEB Stable
  Copy number: High Copy
Gene/Insert
  Gene/Insert name: miR-370-5p Sensor
  Species: H. sapiens (human)
  Insert size (bp): 171
  Entrez Gene: MIR370 (a.k.a. MIRN370, hsa-mir-370, mir-370)
  Promoter: PGK
  Cloning method: Restriction Enzyme; 5′ cloning site NheI (not destroyed); 3′ cloning site AgeI (not destroyed)
  Sequencing primers: 5′ AACAGACATACAAACTAAAG
Terms and licenses: Academic/Nonprofit Terms; Industry Terms: Not Available to Industry
How to cite: AB.pCCL.sin.cPPT.GFP.miR-370-5p.sensor.PGK.dNGFR.WPRE was a gift from Brian Brown (Addgene plasmid # 85854 ; http://n2t.net/addgene:85854 ; RRID:Addgene_85854)
