>Addgene plasmid #85854 | AB.pCCL.sin.cPPT.GFP.miR-370-5p.sensor.PGK.dNGFR.WPRE | depositor partial sequence | sequence record 167150 | AB.pCCL.sin.cPPT.GFP.miR-370-5p.sensor.PGK.dNGFR.WPRE sequence 905 bps
TTTTATCGATCACGAGACTAGCCTCGAGAGATCTGATCATAATCAGCCATACCACATTTGTAGAGGTTTT
ACTTGCTTTAAAAAACCTCCCACACCTCCCCCTGAACCTGAAACATAAAATGAATGCAATTGTTGTTGTT
AACTTGTTTATTGCAGCTTATAATGGTTACAAATAAGGCAATAGCATCACAAATTTCACAAATAAGGCAT
TTTTTTCACTGCATTCTAGTTTTGGTTTGTCCAAACTCATCAATGTATCTTATCATGTCTGGATCTCAAA
TCCCTCGGAAGCTGCGCCTGTCATCGAATTCCTGCAGCCCGGTGCATGACTAAGCTAGTACCGGTCAGGT
CACGTCTCTGCAGTTACCAGGTCACGTCTCTGCAGTTACAGGTCACGTCTCTGCAGTTACCAGGTCACGT
CTCTGCAGTTACCAGGTCACGTCTCTGCAGTTACCAGGTCACGTCTCTGCAGTTACGCTACGTCGACCAG
TACTCCCCAGTTAAGGTCGGCTAGCTCAGTTAGCCTCCCCCATCTCTCGACGCGGCCGCTTTACTTGTAC
AGCTCGTCCATGCCGAGAGTGATCCCGGCGGCGGTCACGAACTCCAGCAGGACCATGTGATCGCGCTTCT
CGTTGGGGTCTTTGCTCAGGGCGGACTGGGTGCTCAGGTAGTGGTTGTCGGGCAGCAGCACGGGGCCGTC
GCCGATGGGGGTGTTCTGCTGGTAGTGGTCGGCGAGCTGCACGCTGCCGTCCTCGATGTTGTGGCGGATC
TTGAAGTTCACCTTGATGCCGTTCTTCTGCTTGTCGGCCATGATATAGACGTTGTGGCTGTTGTAGTTGT
ACTCCAGCTTGTGCCCCAGGATGTTGCCGTCCTCCTTGAAGTCGATGCCCTTCAGCTCGATGCGG
